Addgene plasmid #39580: KHBD00470
Depositing lab: Bart Deplancke. Depositing organization: Swiss Federal Institute of Technology (EPFL). Publication: Automated protein-DNA interaction screening of Drosophila regulatory elements. Korneel Hens, Jean-Daniel Feuz, Alina Isakova, Antonina Lagovitina, Andreas Massouras, Julien Bryois, Patrick Callaerts, Susan E. Celniker, Bart Deplancke. Nat Methods. 2011 Oct 30;8(12):1065-70. 10.1038/nmeth.1763 PubMed 22037703.
Backbone
  Vector backbone: pDONR221
  Backbone manufacturer: Invitrogen
  Backbone size w/o insert (bp): 2536
  Vector type: Gateway DONR vector
Growth in bacteria
  Bacterial resistance: Kanamycin, 50 μg/mL
  Growth temperature: 37°C
  Growth strain: DH5alpha
  Copy number: High Copy
Gene/Insert
  Gene/Insert name: CG15073 (alt name: FBgn0034379)
  Species: D. melanogaster (fly)
  Insert size (bp): 1740
  Entrez Gene: CG15073 (a.k.a. Dmel_CG15073, Dmel\CG15073)
  Promoter: none
  Cloning method: Gateway Cloning
  Sequencing primers: 5′ M13-F20; 3′ M13R
Terms and licenses: Academic/Nonprofit Terms; Industry Terms: Not Available to Industry
Depositor comments: Please note that the ORFs in this collection were cloned open-ended (without a stop codon).
How to cite: KHBD00470 was a gift from Bart Deplancke (Addgene plasmid # 39580 ; http://n2t.net/addgene:39580 ; RRID:Addgene_39580)
