[The description below was written by a language model from this plasmid's Addgene catalogue record.]
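Description:
KHBD00470 is a Gateway entry clone built in the pDONR221 backbone (Invitrogen), carrying the open reading frame of the Drosophila melanogaster gene CG15073 (FBgn0034379). The insert is recorded as about 1.7 kb in a backbone of roughly 2.5 kb once the donor cassette has been replaced. The plasmid is maintained at high copy in standard E. coli cloning strains such as DH5alpha and is selected with kanamycin. No feature table accompanies the record, so the exact origin and recombination-site annotations are not given. However, a clone made by Gateway cloning into a pDONR vector normally has its insert flanked by attL sites, generated when an attB-tailed PCR product recombines with the vector's attP sites. M13 forward and reverse primer sites flanking the insert are listed for sequence verification.

The record lists no promoter, which fits an entry clone: it is not meant to express the gene itself but to serve as a shuttle from which the ORF can be moved by LR recombination into any compatible destination vector that supplies the promoter, tags and host-specific elements. The depositor notes that ORFs in this collection were cloned open-ended, without a stop codon, so the coding sequence can be read through into a C-terminal fusion partner provided by the destination vector. N-terminal fusions would then depend on a downstream stop codon in that vector. The clone belongs to a collection associated with work on automated screening of protein–DNA interactions at Drosophila regulatory elements. This suggests its intended use is to generate fusion constructs of the CG15073 protein for such interaction assays, although the record does not state the specific destination vectors used.
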