>Addgene plasmid #39580 | KHBD00470 | depositor partial sequence | sequence record 50020 | KHBD00470 sequence 1740 bps
ATGATTTGCCGTTTGTGCCTGAACAACGTTAACGATACAGATACGATTCGGATATTCGAGGACGTTGGCC
TTTCCCTAAATGTGGCCAATGTGCTGGCCAAATACTTTTGGTTTGAGCCAAAAAGCGATGATCCCATTTC
CACGGTGATCTGTTTGACCTGCTGGAACCAGGTGAACGATTTTCATCAATTCTATGTGGCCGTGGAGAGT
GCACATCGTTTGCTCACCGAAAGGTTCTCCCTGAAATCTGGCCAAGATCAGGGGAAAGTTGAGCACGGTG
AGGACTCGGAGCAGCAGGAGGAGGAGCAGGATGAGGACCAGGAGCTGGGATTACCTGGAAGTGAGGGTGG
TTCCTTTACCAACGAGCAGTTCCTCACCGAAGTTATTGCGCAGCAGGAGCGGCAAACGGATTCCAACCCA
CCAAAGGAGCAGTTCATCAAAGAAGACAATGCTACTGTCAACGATCCAGAAACCTCAGCCACCTTACCCA
CAGAGCAGCGTAGAGAAACTCGTTCGACCGCCAAAAGCAAAGCACATCATTCGTTGCCCCCTTCAACACC
TCCTGAAAAATCGAATTCTGTGGCGAACAAATCCAAAGCGAAACGAACCCCGTGCAAAGCAGAAGGAACT
CCACAGAAAAGCAAACGCTATGCGGACTACAAGCAGTGCATGCTGGATATCGATGCCAAGATCTCTGCCC
ACATGCGACTCACCTGCGATGTTTGTCACGAGGGGCAGGAGACCTTTCTTCTGCTCTGCAAGCACATGCT
GCAGGAGCACCATCGCAAGGGGTATGCTATTTGTTGCAATAAGAAGTTCTACAAGCGCTCCTTTCTCACC
GATCATATTGATCGACACGCCGATCCGGAGAAGTTTAAATGCACCCAGTGCGACAAACGATTTGCCGACA
AACAGTGCCTGAGGAACCATGAGCTGCTGAAGCACCATCCGGAGGAGGAGAAGACCTTTATGTGCGAACA
GTGCCCGAAAAGATACACCAAGCAGTATCTGTTGGATCAGCATCGCGTTATCCACAAGGAGCGCAATGTG
GTGTGCGATCTATGTGAGAGGAGATTTCCCAACCAATCCCTTCTTTGCACGCACGTCAAAATGGCGCATG
GCAACTATGGTACCATGTGCGACATCTGCGCCCAGGTTATACGTGGACGAGCTGCCTTCCAGCGACATCA
GCTGGAGCACGCTGGTGTCACGGAGCCCAAGGTTCAGTGCGACATCTGCGGATCCTGGCATAAGAACAAG
CACAGTCTCAAGAAGCATGTGCGGCGACATAATGGCACTGCTGCCACTTGCGATCTGTGTGGAAAGGTTT
CGCCCAATAGGAGTGCCATGCTGAGTCACCAGCGATATGTGCATCTCACGGATAGGAAGCACGAATGTAG
TGTGTGCAATAAAGCCTTCAAAAAGGCCATCACACTGAGGGAACACATGACCATGCATACGGGCGAGGTG
CTTTACAAGTGTCCTCACTGCCCGAAAACATTTAACTCCAATGCGAATCAGCACACGCATCGTAGGAAGT
GTCATCCCAAAGAGTTCGAGGAGGCAAGGAAGGCACGCACCGAGAAACGAAAAGCCATCGAGGAGGAGAC
ACCCAGCGTGTTGACCATCTCAACGGGCGAAGATGGGGAATCCCACAGCATTCTGCTGACAAATACCGAG
GAGGATATTAAGGGAGATACCATCGAGTTCACTCTGTGTCTCAGTGCCGATACCACAGAT
