>Addgene plasmid #39580 | KHBD00470 | addgene partial sequence | sequence record 51560 | M13Rev
ATGATTTTATTTTGACTGATAGTGACCTGTTCGTTGCAACAAATTGATAAGCAATGCTTTCTTATAATGC
CAACTTTGTACAAGAAAGTTGGCAAATCTGTGGTATCGGCACTGAGACACAGAGTGAACTCGATGGTATC
TCCCTTAATATCCTCCTCGGTATTTGTCAGCAGAATGCTGTGGGATTCCCCATCTTCGCCCGTTGAGATG
GTCAACACGCTGGGTGTCTCCTCCTCGATGGCTTTTCGTTTCTCGGTGCGTGCCTTCCTTGCCTCCTCGA
ACTCTTTGGGATGACACTTCCTACGATGCGTGTGCTGATTCGCATTGGAGTTAAATGTTTTCGGGCAGTG
AGGACACTTGTAAAGCACCTCGCCCGTATGCATGGTCATGTGTTCCCTCAGTGTGATGGCCTTTTTGAAG
GCTTTATTGCACACACTACATTCGTGCTTCCTATCCGTGAGATGCACATATCGCTGGTGACTCAGCATGG
CACTCCTATTGGGCGAAACCTTTCCACACAGATCGCAAGTGGCAGCAGTGCCATTATGTCGCCGCACATG
CTTCTTGAGACTGTGCTTGTTCTTATGCCAGGATCCGCAGATGTCGCACTGAACCTTGGGCTCCGTGACA
CCAGCGTGCTCCAGCTGATGTCGCTGGAAGGCAGCTCGTCCACGTATAACCTGGGCGCAGATGTCGCACA
TGGTACCATAGTTGCCATGCGCCATTTTGACGTGCGTGCAAAGA
